>Addgene plasmid #237106 | NCOR2-LgBiT Vector | addgene full sequence | sequence record 473589 | Addgene NGS Result
CAGCGGGTGCACGGGTGGGAACGTCCGGCCGGGGCTGCCGATGAGGGAGCGTACGTCGTGCTTTTTGGAG
CCAGTGGTGGACGCGCCGGTGTCGTACTTGAGCGGGGTGCCCTGCGTGATGGAGCCCTCCTTGAGCGGCC
GCGGGGCCAGGGGCAGCTCGGGCGTGTGCCGCAGCTCCTCGCGCGGGATCTCATGGATGGAGCGGCCCGC
CTCCTTCACCGTGGCCACCAGGCCCTCATGGGCCGGCTTCAGCTTCAGGGGGCCCAGGGCCTGCGTCTTG
TAGGCCTCGGTCAGGTCCCGTGAGGGCGGTGGGGGCGGAGGCGTGCCCTCCCGCTTTAGGAGCTTGGCCT
CCCGACGCAGGTAGTCCTCCTGTGCCTCCACGTAGGACCGAGGGATCCCTTGTGTGATGGACCCGCGGAT
GTGGTGCTGCTCTTTGAGGTGGTGGGGGCTGTGTCGCTCCGGCGGGATGGCACGGCCCATGAGACCTTCG
ATGCTGGCTGAGGAGATGGCTCTGCCCACGCGGCCCTCCATCATGTCATAGGTGCGCTTGGGGGCGGCCG
TCTCATGGGGGGGTCCTGAGCTGCTTCTGCCGTCCTCCTTGGAGCACTGGGTCACAGACATGCCACCCTC
ATAGGACAAGACGTGGCCCTTCTTGCCTTCGTAGATGACGTGGCCCTTGGGCAGGCTGTCCTCCCGGCCG
CGGTCCAAGCGACTCGGGCTGTCCTCGCCGATGATCCTGGTGATGGTGCCCTTGTACAGGACGTCAGCTG
GCGTGCCGTGGGTGATGGAGCCGCGGTATGTGATGGCGCTGTCCGAGGGCACCCGTGTGCTGGGAATGCC
TTTGGTGATGCTTCCGCCCGGAACTGAGCCCAGAGCTGTCCCTCTCAGCACGGACGCCTCCTGGGCTGTG
GGCACCCCCAGGCTCTCCGGTGGCCCAGCCTGGCCCCGTGGGGACAGCTGCTCCTGCTTCACTCCGCTGA
AGGGTGCCAGCTTTTTGGGGTCCATGGGCAGGGGCAGCCCCATGGTGACAGGGCCCACCGGGGCCTTGGC
ATGCTCTGAGTACGGGACGTGGAGCTGGACCGACATTCCTTGGGAGATGGCACCTATTTGCCTCTCGAGG
ACGCTGGGGTGCTTGGCAGAGGAGATGAGGGGAGGCGGGTTGGAGATGGTGGGTGGGCGCGGCAGGACGG
GCCGGGCAGTGTCATGGAGGCCCAGGGGCAGTGGGTGACCAGGTGGAGCGTAGGAGAAGGCTGAGGGGTC
CGGGGCATGCGGGGAGGCCTTGATCACCTCACGGGGGGGCACGGGGAAGGGCAGGCCGGAAGTCCAGCAA
GGGGGGTCCCCAGGCAGCTTCTGGGCCTCGGCTGCGAAGGCTGGGAAGAACACAGGCTTCTCTGCCTCCT
TGTCGGCGGGGGGTGCCGGGCTCCTGCTCTTGCCCCGGGGGCTGCTGCCAGGCTGCTGAGGGGCGTCGCT
CTCCGGCTGCAGGTTTTGCGGTGGCGGTGGGGCTGGGGGAGCTGGCTTGGTGGGAGCTGCGTCCTCCCGG
GGGGGCTCATGGACTTTGGTGACCTGGATGGGGGGGATGGCAGCCGCTCGCTGCTTCAGCTGCTTCAGGT
CCAGTGGCTTCTGGGGTGAGGCATTGGCCCGGGGGTCGCCAGTCGGGGTGAGGAGGCTGGGCCTTGGGGA
CAGCAGCCGGTTCTTGTCGCCGCCCTCGGCCTCATCCACCTCGTCTGCACTGCAGGTGGCACTGGAGTCG
CTGTCCTGGGGGGCGCCCGAGCTCTTGGCTGTGGTGGCCCTGCCGCTCCCGCCCTCCTTCTTCTCTGCCT
TGAGCGCCCCCTCGGCCGTGGCCTCAGCGGCCTCCGCGTCCTTGCCCTTGGCCGGCCCCTCCTCGGCTTC
CTCCGTGCACTCGCTCTTGACGGGCTCCTCGGCCTTCCCTGTGTCCACTGCCAGCTCCTCAGCCGCGGGG
GGCTTCTGCTCCTCCCCCTCCTCCACTGGGGGCGCTGCTGCGGTCTCCTCCTCCTTCTCCTCCTTGGGGA
CCACAGGAGGAGGTGCAGAGGGCGATGGGGGTGCTGGTGGGGGCGTAGGGGCTCCGGTGGCTTCAGAGGC
CGGGGTGGGCTCAGTGGGGGCCGGGATGTCCTCCGGTGGTGGGGTGGGTGGCTCTGGGGGTGGCCCGTCG
GCGCCCAGGGTGGCTGGGGGCTTGGGCCCATTCTGCCCTGTGTCCTTGGCGGCCTCAGTGTGAGGAGAGG
GGATGCTCTCGGTGTCTGAGCTGTTGTTGACAGTGGCTGGGCCACTGCATTCCCCTCTGGGCACCTCATT
CCCAGAGGCATGTAAGGCTTCAGCCTCCTCCACCATCTCCTCCTCATTTCCGCTCACGCCCGACGCCTCC
ATCTCCTCATCCTCCACCACGGGCGGGAATGCAGCCTCCTCGCTGGCCGCCGCCGGCGCTTTCTTCTTCT
TCCTCCGCGCGTTCCTCTCCTTCTCCATCTTCAG
[174 nt withheld, positions 2485-2658]
ACTCTCATTCAGCTCCATGGAGGCCAGCTCGGCGCTCTGCTGGGGGGTGATGGCCTCCTCGCTGTTGGCC
TCATTAGCCATTGAGCGGGTGATGCGGCCTTTGCGTCTTCCCTGGCTGTTGGCAGTTTTGCGGCCTTTGG
AGGCCACAGCCTCCTTCTCGTCGTTGTCCTCCCCTGAGGTGTCGTCTGTCTTCTCCTTGAGGAGGTCTTC
CTTGTCGTTCTCCACCTCCGGCTTCTCCTCCTCCTTCTCCGCCTCCTTTTCCTTCTCCTTCTCATCTTTC
TCCTCCTGGCTGCTGCGGGGCATGGGCTGCTGCTGCTGCTGCTGCTGCTGCTGCTGCTGCTGTTGTTGCT
GCTGCTGGCTCTTGCCGCGGCGCCGATAGCTCCGTCTCACCAGGCTCTTATAGTTCTCATTCTTCTTAGT
CAGGTAGTAATAGAGGACGCACTCAGCCACTGTCTTCCTCTCCAGGAATGATGCGATCAGGCCAAAGTTC
TTGGGATGCTGCATGAACTTCTCCCGGAAGGTCTCCTTCTCCTGCTCACTCCACATGTTCATGACCTGGC
GGTCTTTGTACACCTTCATGGGGTCGGCCATAAGCCCGTTCATGTTGATGAACTTGATGCGCTGCTGGTC
AGCGTCGTACAGCATGGGCGGGATCACGGCCAGCTGGCGCATCTGCTTCTCCAGGTTCTCCTGCTCTGAG
AGGCCATCGATGATCTCTGACACCTCGTGCTCGCTGCGGGCGGCCGACATGGACAGCCCACTGCCCCGCT
GGCCCACCCTGCTCTGCATGCGCTCCTGCAGCTCGCGCTGCTTGCGGATCTCAGGGAACTGCTTCTCGTA
GTACTCGCGCACCTTGCTCTCCTTGGCCCGCCGCCGGGGGTTGTTCTCGATGCGCTCCACCTTCTTCTCC
CAGGCCTCCATGAGCTGGTCATAGCGCTGGCAGAACTTCTGCTCCCATTGTTTCCGAGCGTGATTCCTCC
TCTTGAAGTACAAGATTAGCTTCTTCCGCATCGCCTGGTTTATTTTGATGTTCTCATGATACTGCCGGGT
GTCGGAGGGCTGGTTGTACAGCGGCAGCTCCACCTGGGGCCCCAGGCCTTCCAGAATCCGATGTGCAGCT
TCAGCCTTCTTCCGGTTCTCGTCGTAGATGATCTGCACCAGGCTGCGGTGCTTCGACTCGATGGGCGGCG
GTGACACGGGCTTCTCAGGCTCGGGCGGCTTGGCAGCCTCCTCCTCCAGCTGTTGCTGCTTCTTCTTCAG
CTTAGAGATCTGCTGCTCTACCATGGTGATCTCTCGGTCCACGCGGTCCATGTTCTGGATCAGCTCCTCC
TTGGACAGCCGTGGCGGCACCAGCTCCAGCTCAGGGTCAGTGTGCGGGGGGCTGGGGGGAGACACCGGTT
CCAGCTTGCCCGTCAGGCTACGGTCCTTGGTGAGGTCTTCAGATCCCGCAGGCTGGCCCGTGGCCAGCAG
GGGTGACGGTCGCAGCAGGGGGTCAGGCAGCAGCTCTAGCCGAGGGCGCTTGCTTTCAATGAACTCCATC
TCTGACTTCCCCAGCTCGGGCAGGTATGAGTGGGACTCTGGCCGCAGGTGGAGCTCCTGGGACCGTTCAT
TCCCGGGCTGGAACTCAGACAGCAGGGAGGGCCTCCGCCGCTGGGGCTGGATGATGGAGCCGGGCGACAG
GTGGGAGGCATAGTCGCGGGAGTGGTGCTGGTACTCCAGGAGCCCGACGTCCGTGTGCGTCCGGGCGATC
TGCACTGGGTAGGAAAGGCTGTGGGGCGGGTAGCGGGGCTCAGTGGCCCTCCACGTCTGTGCCACAGGCT
GTGTGGATCCCGACATGGCGATCGCTAGCTGCAAAAAGAACAAGTAGCTTGTATTCTATAGTGTCACCTA
AATGGGCGATCTGACGGTTCACTAAACCAGCTCTGCTTATATAGGCCTCCCTGGCGCGCCACTAGTTATT
AATAGTAATCAATTACGGGGTCATTAGTTCATAGCCCATATATGGAGTTCCGCGTTACATAACTTACGGT
AAATGGCCCGCCTGGCTGACCGCCCAACGACCCCCGCCCATTGACGTCAATAATGACGTATGTTCCCATA
GTAACGCCAATAGGGACTTTCCATTGACGTCAATGGGTGGAGTATTTACGGTAAACTGCCCACTTGGCAG
TACATCAAGTGTATCATATGCCAAGTCCGCCCCCTATTGACGTCAATGACGGTAAATGGCCCGCCTGGCA
TTATGCCCAGTACATGACCTTACGGGACTTTCCTACTTGGCAGTACATCTACGTATTAGTCATCGCTATT
ACCATGGTGATGCGGTTTTGGCAGTACACCAATGGGCGTGGATAGCGGTTTGACTCACGGGGATTTCCAA
GTCTCCACCCCATTGACGTCAATGGGAGTTTGTTTTGGCACCAAAATCAACGGGACTTTCCAAAATGTCG
TAATAACCCCGCCCCGTTGACGCAAATGGGCGGTAGGCGTGTACGGTGGGAGGTCAAATCGAATTCTAAT
ACTGTTGACAATTAATCATCGGCATAGTATATCGGCATAGTATAATACGACAAGGTGAGGAACTAAACCC
AGGAGGCAGATCATGATTGAACAAGATGGATTGCACGCAGGTTCTCCGGCCGCTTGGGTGGAGAGGCTAT
TCGGCTATGACTGGGCACAACAGACAATCGGCTGCTCTGATGCCGCCGTGTTCCGGCTGTCAGCGCAGGG
GCGCCCGGTTCTTTTTGTCAAGACCGACCTGTCCGGTGCCCTGAATGAACTGCAGGACGAGGCAGCGCGG
CTATCGTGGCTGGCCACGACGGGCGTTCCTTGCGCAGCTGTGCTCGACGTTGTCACTGAAGCGGGAAGGG
ACTGGCTGCTATTGGGCGAAGTGCCGGGGCAGGATCTCCTGTCATCTCACCTTGCTCCTGCCGAGAAAGT
ATCCATCATGGCTGATGCAATGCGGCGGCTGCATACGCTTGATCCGGCTACCTGCCCATTCGACCACCAA
GCGAAACATCGCATCGAGCGAGCACGTACTCGGATGGAAGCCGGTCTTGTCGATCAGGATGATCTGGACG
AAGAGCATCAGGGGCTCGCGCCAGCCGAACTGTTCGCCAGGCTCAAGGCGCGCATGCCCGACGGCGAGGA
TCTCGTCGTGACCCATGGCGATGCCTGCTTGCCGAATATCATGGTGGAAAATGGCCGCTTTTCTGGATTC
ATCGACTGTGGCCGGCTGGGTGTGGCGGACCGCTATCAGGACATAGCGTTGGCTACCCGTGATATTGCTG
AAGAGCTTGGCGGCGAATGGGCTGACCGCTTCCTCGTGCTTTACGGTATCGCCGCTCCCGATTCGCAGCG
CATCGCCTTCTATCGCCTTCTTGACGAGTTCTTCTGATTCGAAATGACCGACCAAGCGACGCCCAACCGG
TATCAGCTCACTCAAAGGCGGTAATACGGTTATCCACAGAATCAGGGGATAACGCAGGAAAGAACATGTC
AAACATGAGAATTACAACTTATATCGTATGGGGCTGACTTCAGGTGCTACATTTGAAGAGATAAATTGCA
CTGAAATCTAGAAATATTTTATCTGATTAATAAGATGATCTTCTTGAGATCGTTTTGGTCTGCGCGTAAT
CTCTTGCTCTGAAAACGAAAAAACCGCCTTGCAGGGCGGTTTTTCGAAGGTTCTCTGAGCTACCAACTCT
TTGAACCGAGGTAACTGGCTTGGAGGAGCGCAGTCACCAAAACTTGTCCTTTCAGTTTAGCCTTAACCGG
CGCATGACTTCAAGACTAACTCCTCTAAATCAATTACCAGTGGCTGCTGCCAGTGGTGCTTTTGCATGTC
TTTCCGGGTTGGACTCAAGACGATAGTTACCGGATAAGGCGCAGCGGTCGGACTGAACGGGGGGTTCGTG
CATACAGTCCAGCTTGGAGCGAACTGCCTACCCGGAACTGAGTGTCAGGCGTGGAATGAGACAAACGCGG
CCATAACAGCGGAATGACACCGGTAAACCGAAAGGCAGGAACAGGAGAGCGCACGAGGGAGCCGCCAGGG
GGAAACGCCTGGTATCTTTATAGTCCTGTCGGGTTTCGCCACCACTGATTTGAGCGTCAGATTTCGTGAT
GCTTGTCAGGGGGGCGGAGCCTATGGAAAAACGGCTTTGCCGCGGCCCTCTCACTTCCCTGTTAAGTATC
TTCCTGGCATCTTCCAGGAAATCTCCGCCCCGTTCGTAAGCCATTTCCGCTCGCCGCAGTCGAACGACCG
AGCGTAGCGAGTCAGTGAGCGAGGAAGCGGAATATATCCTGTATCACATATTCTGCTGACGCACCGGTGC
AGCCTTTTTTCTCCTGCCACATGAAGCACTTCACTGACACCCTCATCAGTGCCAACATAGTAAGCCAGTA
TACACTCCGCTAGCGCTGATGTCCGGAATCGTCACACAAAAAACCAACACACAGATGTAATGAAAATAAA
GATATTTTATTGCGGCCATCGTGATGGCTAGAGTCTAAACTCGACCTACCTCCTTAGCGCGCGGTCGTGT
ACTGGGCCGGCGGTTGCCGCTGTCGGCCAGCACCTCGACGCAGCCGTCGGTCCATACGGCTGCGCTCCGG
CGAGCGATTTGTGTGCGACCGACGGTGCCGGCCCCGCTGCGGACGATGGCATCGCAGCGGCCTTGAGCCC
AGGCAGCATCGTCGAAGTTGCCGTCCACGAGGCTCTGGTAGAGCTGATCCAGGCCGATGCGCAGCATGTA
GGCTCGCAGACGAGGGCTGCCGGCCAGCTCGGGATGCCGGCGCTCGAAGTAGCGAGTCTGCTGCTCCATG
CAAGCCAGCCAGGGCCGCCAGAAGAAGATGTTGGCCACCTCGTACTGACTGTCCCCGAACATAGCTTCGG
ACCAGTCGATTACGGCGGTGATGCGGCCGTTGTCGGTCAGGACGTTGTTGCTGCCGAAGTCGGCATGGAC
GAGGTGGCGCACCTCGGGACAGTCTTCGGCCCACAGCATCAGTTCGTCCAGGGCTTGAGCTACGCTGGCG
GACACGGTGTCGTCCATCACGGTCTGCCAGTGGTAGACATGGGGATCAGCAATGGCGCAAATGAAATCCC
GCCAGGTTGTGTACTGGCCGATGCCTTGGGGCCCGAATGGGCCGAAGCCGCTGGTTTGACTGAGGTCGGC
GGCGGCAATAGCATCCATAGCTTCGGCGACAGGCTGTAACACAGCAGGCAGCTCTGTTTCGGGGAGGTCT
TGGAGAGTAACGCCTTGGGCGCGTCTACTGATGCAGTATGTCAGGCTCTCGCTGAACTCGCCGATGTCCA
ACACTTCGGGGATGGGTAGTGCAGCGCTGGCGAAGTGGCGGTACACGTAGCGGTCTTTGTAGAAGCCATC
AGCGCAGCTATTCACCCGCAGTACATAGCCGCGTCCGCCGACATCGAAGCTGAAGGCTCGGCTCTCTTCG
CCCTCCGACAACTGCATCAGGTCGCTCACACTGTCGAACTTCTCGATGAGAAATTTTTCAACGCTGGTAG
CGGTGAGTTCGGGCTTCTTCATGGTGGCGCTAGTGTCAGAAGAATCGAGCTTTTTGCAAAAGCCTAGGCC
TCCAAAAAAGCCTCCTCACTACTTCTGGAATAGCTCAGAGGCCGAGGCGGCCTCGGCCTCTGCATAAATA
AAAAAAATTAGTCAGCCATGGGGCGGAGAATGGGCGGAACTGGGCGGAGTTAGGGGCGGGATGGGCGGAG
TTAGGGGCGGGACTATGGTTGCTGACTAATTGAGATGCATGCTTTGCATACTTCTGCCTGCTGGGGAGCC
TGGGGACTTTCCACACCTGGTTGCTGACTAATTGAGATGCATGCTTTGCATACTTCTGCCTGCTGGGGAG
CCTGGGGACTTTCCACACCCTAACTGACACACATTCCACAGCTGGTTCTTTCCGCCTCAGAAGGTACCTA
ACCAAGTTCCTCTTTCAGAGGTTATTTCAGGCCATGGTGCTGCGCAAGACGCGTGACGTCGGCAGTGAAA
AAAATGCTTTATTTGTGAAATTTGTGATGCTATTGCTTTATTTGTAACCATTATAAGCTGCAATAAACAA
GTTAACAACAACAATTGCATTCATTTTATGTTTCAGGTTCAGGGGGAGGTGTGGGAGGTTTTTTAAAGCA
AGTAAAACCTCTACAAATGTGGTATGGCTGATTATGATCCGCGGCCGCAATACGTCGACGTTATCAGCTG
ACTTCGTACGAGAGCCTAGGTGTTTCTAGAGTCGCGGCCTTAGCTGTTGATGGTTACTCGGAACAGCATG
GAGCCGTCGGGGGTGATCAGGCGCTCGTCGATAATTTTGTTGCCGTTCCACAGGGTCCCTGTTACAGTGA
TCTTTTTGCCGTCGAACACGGCGATGCCTTCATACGGCCGTCCGAAATAGTTCAGCATGTTCGGCGTAAC
CCCGTCGATTACCAGTGTGCCATAGGGCAGGATCACCTTAAAGTGATGATCATCCACAGGGTACACCACC
TTAAACACCTCTTCGATCTGGGCCATTTGGTCGGCGCTCAGACCTTCATACGGGATGATGACATGGATGT
CGATCTTCAGGGCATTTTCACCGCTCCGGACAATCCTTTGGATCGGAGTTACGGACACGGCGAGATTCTG
CAGCAAACTGGACACACCTCCCTGTTCAAGGACTTGGTCCAGGTTGTAGGCGGCTGTCTGTTCCCAGTCC
CCAACGAAATCTTCGAGTGTGAAGACACCGCTCGAGCCTCCACCTCCGCTCCCGCCACCACCTGAACTGC
CTTGAGAAACCTCGCTGTCGGAGAGTGTCTCGTACTGCGAGCAGAGCAGTGGCTTGGGCTCCTCGTCCCA
GGCGTGGTGGGGGCCAGCGAGGGGCCCGCTGCCCGCGGGGAGGCCCGGTGGGGGTGGGGAAGCCATGACA
CCCGCCTGCAGCCGCATGATCAGGGGGTTGTAGGGGAATGGCGTGGAACCTGCGGACGAGGGCCTGTCCT
CCCACACGCGGTTGGTGAGCGGCGTCCGGCGGTTGCAGTCTCCCTCCGAGTGCACTGAGGAGACAGAGGG
TGGCCGGTCCCCAGATGCCAGGCCCGGGGCCGGGGACTTGGCTTTTCGGCTGCTGGGTCTGCCAGAGACC
TTGGCCTTCCCGCCGCCACCTGTTCCGGTGATGGCGGGCATATTGAAGATCTCCGTCCCAGGCTGGCTGA
TATTGTATTCAGGCTCATTCCGGTTGTGGGTGTTCAGCTTCTTGTTGATCTCTTGCTTCTTGGACTTGAC
CATGGCGGAGTTGCTCTCGGTCAGCTTGCTGAAGAAGGCTGGCGGCTGGCTGGTGTTGCCTGGAGACTTG
GAGCCCATCCTGCTGGGCTCCGTCTGTTCCCCATCCCGGTACAGCAGCGGGTACACAGCACTCCGGGAGT
GCCCTGGCTCCGTCATGCCCTCCGGTGGGGACACAGGTTCAATACCGTCCTCACCACCACCCAAGACCGA
CGTCTTGTTTGGCTCTGGAGACCTCTTGCCCCCTTCGCTGTGGGGGGAGCCACGGGCCGGGGCACCATGG
TCCGGGGGCGGGAGGTAGAGGTCACTGGGTGGGCGGCGGAGGTCCAGGACGGGGCAGCTGGCCCCAGGGA
AGGAGTAGAGGGGGGCGGGCAGGGGTGCGCTGAGCTGCTGTGGGTGGTGCCGGGTGTAGTCCTGTGTGAT
GACCTCACTGATGTGCTGGGCCAGGGTGACCACCCGCTGGTGACCTTTGACCCCTGGGGCGGTCTGGAGC
AGCGGGCTGGACGAGGGCTGGCTCTCAGGCAGCGGCCGCAGGTGTGGGAGGTGGGCGGCCTCCCCGCCAA
GCTTCACGGGGCCTGGCTGCTTGGGCCGCAGCTCCCCCTCCAGGTGGCTCTTGTCGAGCTCTTCCAGGTG
CTTGGGGAGCCCCTTGTCGTGGGTCAGACTGGGTGAGCTCACAGGGCTGACGGGCTCCACCCCTTCGGGG
CTGTAGCTGCTGCCGTGGTAACCCAGAGAACGGAGTTCCAGTTCCTGGATGGAAAAGGGTTTACTTTGAG
TCTTTTCCCGGTGCGGGTCCGAGGCCGAGGCAGGTGGCGCCGGCGGGTCCGGGCTGGCGTGGTGAGGTGC
GAGGTTCTTCGCAGGGGTGCGGGCGATGGTGGCGTGGCCAGAGACAGGAGGCACTAGGGGCCGGGGCTCC
GAGCCCTTGCTGGGGGAGGAGGCGGGCTCCAGCCCGGAGCGGGCTGGGGGCTTGGCGAGGAAGGCATGGC
CGGTGTCTGCTCGGGGCCGCTCTGGCCGGGCGACCCGGGGGGCCTCCTTGGGCAGCAAGACGGGCTCCAT
GAGGGTAGGGTAGACCCCATCGAGGGTGCCGCCCAGTGGGCAGTGGGTGGCAGGTGGGAATGTGGCAGCC
GGGCGAACGGGTGAGGAGGTGGAGGTGGACCTCAGGACCGTGGGCGTGCTGGGCTCCACAGCGGTGATGA
TACCCTTCATGCCTGTGTTGTGAAGCACACTGGGTCTCTGCTGGAGGGCATCCTGGGTCCGAGGGGAGAT
GGGCGAGTGCTGGTGGGCATGGGAGTGGGAGGCGGGGCGGCTGCTGCTGCCCCCACCCCCGCCGCTGCTG
CCGCTGCTGCCGCTGCTCTGCTCTGTACCAGGTCTCCAGATGGGTGCGTGCTCCACCGTCGTGGTGGACG
TGAGGATGGACTTTTCCCGCTCCCGATCCCGGTCCCGCTCTCGATCCCGGTCTCGCTCCCGCTCGGACGA
GGACGTGGTGGTTGGTTTTGTCAAGTGTGTTGGACCTCCTGGGGAGAGTGGGGAGCTGCTGTGGCGGCTG
CTGAAGGGCTGGGGCGCGGTGGGGAGGTAGGCAAGGCGGTCCATGGCGGTGGCTGGGGTGCCTGGTGTCG
GGGGCACGAGCACAGGCAGGTGTGGCACTTGGGACAGGTCGATGATGCCTCGGGGACCCGCAGCGTAGTT
GAGTGCCAGCGAGGACTCGCGGGGCGAGAGGCCCCTCAGCATATCAGCTCGCTGGGCCATGGCGGTGGCC
GCGTTGTGGTGCATCTGCTGCGAGGTGATGTAGTCATTGATGATGGTCTGCCGGTTCTCCAGCGCCGCCG
TGTCGGGGTAGCCGCGGATGAGGTAGGGTGGGTACAGGTGCGGGTAGGTGGGGTTGGGGGCCAGGTGTCG
GGGCAGGTAGTAGGCAGCGGCTGCGTCCAGAGGGATGCCGCGGGGTATGGAGGTGGGGTCGAAGGCCAGG
GGGATGTGGCTGCGATACAGGTCCACGCCACTCACGCCCCGAAGCAGGTGCTCATAGGGCGAGATGGGGT
GTGGGTGGTGCTCGGGCACGGTGCTGTGCGGGGACTTGGCGATCTCACGAGGCGTCGACGTCAGCTTTCG
GTCCTGGGATGCCTTGCTGGACGAAAGGCTGCCCTCCTGCAGGCGCGGCGTGGGCTCCCGCGTGGTCACG
GGCGAACCTCGTGGGAGGTGGCCGGCAAAGGGTGCCCCGTGGTCCTCATAGGTTAGGGGGCTCTGCCGCG
GCTTGCCCAGCTCAGGCACAATGACCGGGGCGCCGCGCGCAATGGAGCCCCCCGAGCTGCTGGCGGTCCC
TGGCCGGCTCTTCAGGCTCTCCTCGTAGCAGGCACGTTCCAGTGCCCGGGCGTCGGCCATCACATC
Features (pLannotate 1.2.2; 16 found; start..end, strand, type, name):
   4533..4551    -  promoter       SP6 promoter: promoter for bacteriophage SP6 RNA polymerase
   4577..4599    -  promoter       minimal CMV promoter (fragment): human cytomegalovirus (CMV) immediate early promoter
   4609..4974    +  enhancer       CMV enhancer: human cytomegalovirus immediate early enhancer
   4976..5163    +  promoter       CMV promoter (fragment): human cytomegalovirus (CMV) immediate early promoter
   5182..5229    +  promoter       EM7 promoter: synthetic bacterial promoter&nbsp
   5261..6052    +  CDS            neo: KKA2_KLEPN - Also known as kan, nptII. Experimental evidence at protein level: Swiss-Prot protein existence level 1. Resistance to kanamycin, neomycin, paromomycin, ribostamycin, butirosin and gentamicin B. From Klebsiella pneumoniae.
   6272..6817    +  rep_origin     p15A ori: Plasmids containing the medium-copy-number p15A origin of replication can be propagated in E. coli cells that contain a second plasmid with the ColE1 origin.
   6905..6960    +  rep_origin     RSF ori (fragment): Plasmids containing the RSF 1030 origin of replication can be propagated in E. coli cells that contain additional plasmids with compatible origins.
   7059..7085    -  misc_feature   bom (fragment): basis of mobility region from pBR322
   7101..7149    -  polyA_signal   poly(A) signal: synthetic polyadenylation signal
   7188..8210    -  CDS            hph: KHYB_ECOLX - Experimental evidence at protein level: Swiss-Prot protein existence level 1. The aminoglycoside phosphotransferases achieve inactivation of their antibiotic substrates by phosphorylation. Only phosphorylates hygromycin and closely related compounds such as demethyl analogs and destomycin. From Escherichia coli.
   8241..8598    -  promoter       SV40 promoter: SV40 enhancer and early promoter
   8670..8751    -  polyA_signal   SV40 poly(A) signal: SV40 polyadenylation signal
   8774..8857    -  CDS            large T antigen (fragment): large T antigen from SV40 (simian virus 40)
   8934..9404    -  CDS            Nluc (fragment): NanoLuc® luciferase human codon-optimized
   9459..4494    -  CDS            NCOR2 (across the origin) (sequence partly withheld): NCOR2_HUMAN - Also known as CTG26. Experimental evidence at protein level: Swiss-Prot protein existence level 1. Transcriptional corepressor (PubMed:20812024). Mediates the transcriptional repression activity of some nuclear receptors by promoting chromatin condensation, thus preventing access of the basal transcription. Isoform 1 and isoform 4 have different affinities for different nuclear receptors. Involved in the regulation BCL6-dependent of the germinal center (GC) reactions, mainly through the control of the GC B-cells proliferation and survival. Recruited by ZBTB7A to the androgen resp
