[The description below was written by a language model from this plasmid's Addgene catalogue record and pLannotate feature annotations shown in this document.]
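Description:
NCOR2-LgBiT Vector is a mammalian expression plasmid of about 12.3 kb, built on the pFC219K LgBiT CMV-Hyg Flexi backbone, that produces human NCOR2 (also known as SMRT) fused at its C terminus to LgBiT. NCOR2 is a large transcriptional corepressor that mediates repression by nuclear receptors and other DNA-binding factors, and the record lists no mutations in the insert. In the annotated sequence the NCOR2 open reading frame occupies well over half the plasmid and spans the numbering origin. It is followed directly, on the same strand, by a segment detected as a partial NanoLuc luciferase, which corresponds to LgBiT, the large subunit of the split NanoLuc (NanoBiT) system. An SV40 polyadenylation signal terminates the transcript. The catalogue gives CMV as the promoter. The feature table shows CMV enhancer and promoter elements next to the start of the insert, though their annotated orientations are mixed, with only a short minimal CMV fragment and an SP6 promoter called on the same strand as NCOR2.

For propagation in E. coli the plasmid carries a kanamycin/neomycin phosphotransferase gene preceded by the bacterial EM7 promoter. The replication origin is annotated as p15A with a nearby RSF fragment, although the catalogue describes the plasmid as high copy. Selection of stably transfected mammalian cells uses a hygromycin phosphotransferase cassette driven by the SV40 early promoter and closed by a synthetic poly(A) signal.

LgBiT has little activity alone and regains luminescence when brought together with its small complementary peptide. The construct is therefore suited to live-cell protein–protein interaction assays, for example NCOR2 binding to a partner carrying the complementary tag, although the record states only expression of the fusion as its purpose.
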