Addgene plasmid #237106: NCOR2-LgBiT Vector
Purpose: Express NCOR2-LgBiT Fusion Protein in Mammalian Cells under a CMV promoter
Depositing lab: Promega Corporation.
Backbone
  Vector backbone: pFC219K LgBiT CMV-HygFlexi Vector
  Vector type: Mammalian Expression
  Selectable markers: Hygromycin
Growth in bacteria
  Bacterial resistance: Kanamycin, 50 μg/mL
  Growth temperature: 37°C
  Growth strain: DH5alpha
  Copy number: High Copy
Gene/Insert
  Gene/Insert name: NCOR2
  Species: H. sapiens (human)
  Mutation: None
  Entrez Gene: NCOR2 (a.k.a. CTG26, N-CoR2, SMAP270, SMRT, SMRTE, SMRTE-tau, TNRC14, TRAC, TRAC-1, TRAC1)
  Promoter: CMV
  Tag / fusion protein: LgBiT (C terminal on backbone)
  Cloning method: Other
Terms and licenses: Academic/Nonprofit Terms; Industry Terms
How to cite: NCOR2-LgBiT Vector was a gift from Promega Corporation (Addgene plasmid # 237106 ; http://n2t.net/addgene:237106 ; RRID:Addgene_237106)
